>Addgene plasmid #198360 | pBZS-NP_049039 | addgene full sequence | sequence record 390276 | Addgene NGS Result
AAGAAACCAATTGTCCATATTGCATCAGACATTGCCGTCACTGCGTCTTTTACTGGCTCTTCTCGCTAAC
CAAACCGGTAACCCCGCTTATTAAAAGCATTCTGTAACAAAGCGGGACCAAAGCCATGACAAAAACGCGT
AACAAAAGTGTCTATAATCACGGCAGAAAAGTCCACATTGATTATTTGCACGGCGTCACACTTTGCTATG
CCATAGCATTTTTATCCATAAGATTAGCCGATCCTACCTGACGCTTTTTATCGCAACTCTCTACTGTTTC
TCCATACCCGTTTTTTGGGCTAACAGGAGGAATTAACCATGGGGGGTTCTCATCATCATCATCATCATGG
TATGGCTAGCATGACTGGTGGACAGCAAATGGGTCGGGATCTGTACGACGATGACGATAAGCTCGAGGGA
TCCATGTCATTTAGGACATTAGAACTATTCGCTGGCATCGCCGGTATCAGCCACGGCCTGCGTGGTATTT
CCACCCCGGTTGCCTTCGTGGAAATCAACGAAGATGCGCAAAAATTCCTGAAAACGAAGTTCTCAGACGC
GAGCGTGTTCAACGACGTGACCAAATTTACGAAGAGCGACTTCCCGGAGGACATCGATATGATTACTGCG
GGTTTTCCGTGTACCGGCTTCTCGATCGCTGGCAGCCGTACCGGCTTCGAGCACAAAGAGTCCGGTCTGT
TTGCTGATGTGGTGCGTATTACCGAGGAATATAAACCGAAGATCGTGTTTTTGGAGAACTCGCACATGCT
GAGCCACACCTACAATCTGGATGTAGTCGTCAAAAAGATGGATGAAATTGGTTACTTCTGCAAGTGGGTT
ACCTGTCGTGCGAGCATTGTTGGTGCACATCATCAGCGTCACCGCTGGTTTTGCCTGGCGATCCGCAAGG
ACTATGAACCGAAAGAGATCATCGTTAGCGTGAATGCCACCAAGTTCGATTGGGAAAACAACGAGCCGCC
TTGCAAGGTTGATAATAAATCTTACGAGAACAGCACATTGGTACGCCTGGCTGGCTATAGCGTGGTTCCG
GATCAAATTCGTTATGCGTTTACCGGCCTCTTCACCGGTGATTTTGAATCCAGCTGGAAAACGACTTTAA
CCCCAGGTGCGATTAACGGTACTGAGCACAAGAAGATGAAAGGTACGTACGACAAGGTGATTAACGGCTA
CTACGAGAACGACGTGTATTACTCCTTTTCCCGCAAAGAGGTTCATAGAGCACCGCTGAATATTTCTGTC
AAGCCGCGTGACATTCCGGAAAAACACAACGGTAAAACTTTGGTCGACCGTGAAATGATCAAAAAGTATT
GGTGCACCCCGTGCGCGAGCTACGGCACGGCTACCGCGGGTTGCAATGTTCTGACCGATCGTCAGAGCCA
TGCACTGCCGACCCAGGTTCGTTTTTCTTACCGCGGAGTTTGTGGTCGTCATCTGAGCGGCATCTGGTGC
GCATGGCTGATGGGTTACGACCAAGAATACCTAAGCTATTTGGTGCAGTATGACGAATTCCAGCATGATG
AAGCAGTGGATAACAAGTTTAACAAAGAACAGCAGAACGCGTTTTATGAGATCTTGCACTTACCGAATCT
GAACGAGGAACAGCGCAATGCGTTCATTCAGTCCCTTAAAGACGATCCATCTCAAAGCGCAAATCTGCTG
GCAGAAGCCAAGAAACTGAACGATGCTCAAGCTCCGAAAGTCGACAACAAATTCAACAAAGAGCAACAGA
ATGCGTTCTACGAAATTCTGCATTTACCGAACCTGAATGAAGAACAGCGTAACGCCTTTATCCAATCGCT
GAAAGATGATCCTAGTCAGTCAGCCAATCTGTTGGCGGAAGCGAAGAAACTCAATGACGCCCAAGCTCCC
AAAGTTGACGCGAATAGCTGGAGCCATCCGCAGTTTGAAAAGCTTTAGGGCTGTTTTGGCGGATGAGAGA
AGATTTTCAGCCTGATACAGATTAAATCAGAACGCAGAAGCGGTCTGATAAAACAGAATTTGCCTGGCGG
CAGTAGCGCGGTGGTCCCACCTGACCCCATGCCGAACTCAGAAGTGAAACGCCGTAGCGCCGATGGTAGT
GTGGGGTCTCCCCATGCGAGAGTAGGGAACTGCCAGGCATCAAATAAAACGAAAGGCTCAGTCGAAAGAC
TGGGCCTTTCGTTTTATCTGTTGTTTGTCGGTGAACGCTCTCCTGAGTAGGACAAATCCGCCGGGAGCGG
ATTTGAACGTTGCGAAGCAACGGCCCGGAGGGTGGCGGGCAGGACGCCCGCCATAAACTGCCAGGCATCA
AATTAAGCAGAAGGCCATCCTGACGGATGGCCTTTTTGCGTTTCTACAAACTCTTTTGTTTATTTTTCTA
AATACATTCAAATATGTATCCGCTCATGAGACAATAACCCTGATAAATGCTTCAATAATATTGAAAAAGG
AAGAGTATGAGTATTCAACATTTCCGTGTCGCCCTTATTCCCTTTTTTGCGGCATTTTGCCTTCCTGTTT
TTGCTCACCCAGAAACGCTGGTGAAAGTAAAAGATGCTGAAGATCAGTTGGGTGCACGAGTGGGTTACAT
CGAACTGGATCTCAACAGCGGTAAGATCCTTGAGAGTTTTCGCCCCGAAGAACGTTTTCCAATGATGAGC
ACTTTTAAAGTTCTGCTATGTGGCGCGGTATTATCCCGTGTTGACGCCGGGCAAGAGCAACTCGGTCGCC
GCATACACTATTCTCAGAATGACTTGGTTGAGTACTCACCAGTCACAGAAAAGCATCTTACGGATGGCAT
GACAGTAAGAGAATTATGCAGTGCTGCCATAACCATGAGTGATAACACTGCGGCCAACTTACTTCTGACA
ACGATCGGAGGACCGAAGGAGCTAACCGCTTTTTTGCACAACATGGGGGATCATGTAACTCGCCTTGATC
GTTGGGAACCGGAGCTGAATGAAGCCATACCAAACGACGAGCGTGACACCACGATGCCTGTAGCAATGGC
AACAACGTTGCGCAAACTATTAACTGGCGAACTACTTACTCTAGCTTCCCGGCAACAATTAATAGACTGG
ATGGAGGCGGATAAAGTTGCAGGACCACTTCTGCGCTCGGCCCTTCCGGCTGGCTGGTTTATTGCTGATA
AATCTGGAGCCGGTGAGCGTGGGTCTCGCGGTATCATTGCAGCACTGGGGCCAGATGGTAAGCCCTCCCG
TATCGTAGTTATCTACACGACGGGGAGTCAGGCAACTATGGATGAACGAAATAGACAGATCGCTGAGATA
GGTGCCTCACTGATTAAGCATTGGTAACTGTCAGACCAAGTTTACTCATATATACTTTAGATTGATTTAA
AACTTCATTTTTAATTTAAAAGGATCTAGGTGAAGATCCTTTTTGATAATCTCATGACCAAAATCCCTTA
ACGTGAGTTTTCGTTCCACTGAGCGTCAGACCCCGTAGAAAAGATCAAAGGATCTTCTTGAGATCCTTTT
TTTCTGCGCGTAATCTGCTGCTTGCAAACAAAAAAACCACCGCTACCAGCGGTGGTTTGTTTGCCGGATC
AAGAGCTACCAACTCTTTTTCCGAAGGTAACTGGCTTCAGCAGAGCGCAGATACCAAATACTGTCCTTCT
AGTGTAGCCGTAGTTAGGCCACCACTTCAAGAACTCTGTAGCACCGCCTACATACCTCGCTCTGCTAATC
CTGTTACCAGTGGCTGCTGCCAGTGGCGATAAGTCGTGTCTTACCGGGTTGGACTCAAGACGATAGTTAC
CGGATAAGGCGCAGCGGTCGGGCTGAACGGGGGGTTCGTGCACACAGCCCAGCTTGGAGCGAACGACCTA
CACCGAACTGAGATACCTACAGCGTGAGCTATGAGAAAGCGCCACGCTTCCCGAAGGGAGAAAGGCGGAC
AGGTATCCGGTAAGCGGCAGGGTCGGAACAGGAGAGCGCACGAGGGAGCTTCCAGGGGGAAACGCCTGGT
ATCTTTATAGTCCTGTCGGGTTTCGCCACCTCTGACTTGAGCGTCGATTTTTGTGATGCTCGTCAGGGGG
GCGGAGCCTATGGAAAAACGCCAGCAACGCGGCCTTTTTACGGTTCCTGGCCTTTTGCTGGCCTTTTGCT
CACATGTTCTTTCCTGCGTTATCCCCTGATTCTGTGGATAACCGTATTACCGCCTTTGAGTGAGCTGATA
CCGCTCGCCGCAGCCGAACGACCGAGCGCAGCGAGTCAGTGAGCGAGGAAGCGGAAGAGCGCCTGATGCG
GTATTTTCTCCTTACGCATCTGTGCGGTATTTCACACCGCATATGGTGCACTCTCAGTACAATCTGCTCT
GATGCCGCATAGTTAAGCCAGTATACACTCCGCTATCGCTACGTGACTGGGTCATGGCTGCGCCCCGACA
CCCGCCAACACCCGCTGACGCGCCCTGACGGGCTTGTCTGCTCCCGGCATCCGCTTACAGACAAGCTGTG
ACCGTCTCCGGGAGCTGCATGTGTCAGAGGTTTTCACCGTCATCACCGAAACGCGCGAGGCAGCAGATCA
ATTCGCGCGCGAAGGCGAAGCGGCATGCATAATGTGCCTGTCAAATGGACGAAGCAGGGATTCTGCAAAC
CCTATGCTACTCCGTCAAGCCGTCAATTGTCTGATTCGTTACCAATTATGACAACTTGACGGCTACATCA
TTCACTTTTTCTTCACAACCGGCACGGAACTCGCTCGGGCTGGCCCCGGTGCATTTTTTAAATACCCGCG
AGAAATAGAGTTGATCGTCAAAACCAACATTGCGACCGACGGTGGCGATAGGCATCCGGGTGGTGCTCAA
AAGCAGCTTCGCCTGGCTGATACGTTGGTCCTCGCGCCAGCTTAAGACGCTAATCCCTAACTGCTGGCGG
AAAAAATGTGACAGACGCGACGGCGACAAGCAAACATGCTGTGCGACGCTGGCGATATCAAAATTGCTGT
CTGCCAGGTGATCGCTGATGTACTGACAAGCCTCGCGTACCCGATTATCCATCGGTGGATGGAGCGACTC
GTTAATCGCTTCCATGCGCCGCAGTAACAATTGCTCAAGCAGATTTATCGCCAGCAGCTCCGAATAGCGC
CCTTCCCCTTGCCCGGCGTTAATGATTTGCCCAAACAGGTCGCTGAAATGCGGCTGGTGCGCTTCATCCG
GGCGAAAGAACCCCGTATTGGCAAATATTGACGGCCAGTTAAGCCATTCATGCCAGTAGGCGCGCGGACG
AAAGTAAACCCACTGGTGATACCATTCGCGAGCCTCCGGATGACGACCGTAGTGATGAATCTCTCCTGGC
GGGAACAGCAAAATATCACCCGGTCGGCAAACAAATTCTCGTCCCTGATTTTTCACCACCCCCTGACCGC
GAATGGTGAGATTGAGAATATAACCTTTCATTCCCAGCGGTCGGTCGATAAAAAAATCGAGATAACCGTT
GGCCTCAATCGGCGTTAAACCCGCCACCAGATGGGCATTAAACGAGTATCCCGGCAGCAGGGGATCATTT
TGCGCTTCAGCCATACTTTTCATACTCCCGCCATTCAGAG
Features (pLannotate 1.2.2; 15 found; start..end, strand, type, name):
      1..285     +  promoter       araBAD promoter: araBAD; promoter of the L-arabinose operon of E. coli; the araC regulatory gene is transcribed in the opposite direction (Guzman et al., 1995)
    331..351     +  CDS            capTEV™ (fragment): composite tag for in vivo biotinylation, TEV protease cleavage, and 6xHis tagging
    352..384     +  CDS            T7 tag (gene 10 leader): leader peptide from bacteriophage T7 gene 10 promotes efficient translation in E. coli
    388..411     +  CDS            Xpress™ tag: Xpress™ epitope tag, including an enterokinase recognition and cleavage site
    424..1524    +  CDS            CVIJIM: MTC1_PBCVI - Protein inferred from homology: Swiss-Prot protein existence level 3. This methylase recognizes the double-stranded sequence RGCY, causes specific methylation on C-3 on both strands, and protects the DNA from cleavage by the CviJI endonuclease. From Paramecium bursaria Chlorella virus IL3A (PBCV-IL3A).
   1549..2013    +  CDS            spa (fragment): SPA_STAAU - Experimental evidence at protein level: Swiss-Prot protein existence level 1. Plays a role in the inhibition of the host innate and adaptive immune responses. Possesses five immunoglobulin-binding domains that capture both the fragment crystallizable region (Fc region) and the Fab region (part of Ig that identifies antigen) of immunoglobulins (By similarity). In turn, Staphylococcus aureus is protected from phagocytic killing via inhibition of Ig Fc region. In addition, the host elicited B-cell response is prevented due to a decrease of antibody-secreting cell proliferation that en
   2022..2137    +  ncRNA          5S rRNA: Accession: RF00001 - 5S ribosomal RNA
   2141..2227    +  terminator     rrnB T1 terminator: Escherichia coli rrnB; transcription terminator T1 from the E. coli rrnB gene
   2319..2346    +  terminator     rrnB T2 terminator: transcription terminator T2 from the E. coli rrnB gene
   2365..2456    +  promoter       AmpR promoter: bla
   2457..3317    +  CDS            AmpR: β-lactamase; bla; confers resistance to ampicillin, carbenicillin, and related antibiotics
   3488..4076    +  rep_origin     ori: high-copy-number ColE1/pMB1/pBR322/pUC origin of replication
   4262..4402    -  misc_feature   bom: basis of mobility region from pBR322
   4504..4544    -  CDS            rop (fragment): Rop protein, which maintains plasmids at low copy number; rop
   4666..5544    -  CDS            araC: L-arabinose regulatory protein; araC
