[The description below was written by a language model from this plasmid's Addgene catalogue record and pLannotate feature annotations shown in this document.]
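Description:
pBZS-NP_049039 is a bacterial expression plasmid of about 5.6 kb built on the pBZS backbone, designed to produce the protein NP_049039 in E. coli. The insert corresponds to the A683L gene of Paramecium bursaria Chlorella virus 1. Automated annotation matches this roughly 1.1 kb open reading frame by homology to the CviJI-type DNA cytosine methyltransferase of a related chlorella virus, an enzyme that recognises the short sequence RGCY. This agrees with the associated work on identifying, expressing and purifying cytosine 5-methyltransferases with short recognition sequences.

Expression is driven by the araBAD promoter, with the divergently transcribed araC regulator carried on the same plasmid. Transcription is therefore kept low until L-arabinose is added, which suits an enzyme that may be harmful to the host when it modifies the host genome. Upstream of the coding sequence lie a short fragment annotated as part of a His-containing composite tag, the T7 gene 10 leader that promotes efficient translation, and an Xpress epitope with its enterokinase cleavage site. Downstream of the methyltransferase is a fragment of Staphylococcus aureus protein A containing immunoglobulin-binding domains. This fragment appears positioned as a C-terminal fusion usable for IgG-based affinity capture, although the record does not confirm the reading frame or intended purification scheme. The cassette ends with the rrnB 5S region and the T1 and T2 terminators.

The plasmid replicates from a ColE1/pMB1-type origin with an adjacent bom site and only a remnant of rop; the copy number is recorded as unknown. Selection is by ampicillin through the β-lactamase gene.
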