Addgene plasmid #198360: pBZS-NP_049039
Purpose: Express NP_049039 in bacterial cells.
Depositing lab: Takashi Ito. Depositing organization: Kyushu University. Publication: Identification, expression, and purification of DNA cytosine 5-methyltransferases with short recognition sequences. Miura F, Miura M, Shibata Y, Furuta Y, Miyamura K, Ino Y, Bayoumi AMA, Oba U, Ito T. BMC Biotechnol. 2022 Nov 4;22(1):33. doi: 10.1186/s12896-022-00765-3. PubMed 36333700.
Backbone
  Vector backbone: pBZS
  Vector type: Bacterial Expression
Growth in bacteria
  Bacterial resistance: Ampicillin, 100 μg/mL
  Growth temperature: 37°C
  Growth strain: NEB T7 Express
  Copy number: Unknown
Gene/Insert
  Gene/Insert name: NP_049039
  Entrez Gene: A683L (a.k.a. PBCV1_A683L)
Terms and licenses: Academic/Nonprofit Terms; Industry Terms: Not Available to Industry
How to cite: pBZS-NP_049039 was a gift from Takashi Ito (Addgene plasmid # 198360 ; http://n2t.net/addgene:198360 ; RRID:Addgene_198360)
